Addgene plasmid #14304: pAG304GPD-EGFP-ccdB
Purpose: (Empty Backbone)
Depositing lab: Susan Lindquist. Depositing organization: Whitehead Institute for Biomedical Research. Publication: A suite of Gateway cloning vectors for high-throughput genetic analysis in Saccharomyces cerevisiae. Alberti S, Gitler AD, Lindquist S. Yeast. 2007 Oct . 24(10):913-9. 10.1002/yea.1502 PubMed 17583893.
Backbone
  Vector backbone: pRS304
  Vector type: Yeast Expression ; Gateway Destination
  Selectable markers: TRP1
Growth in bacteria
  Bacterial resistance: Chloramphenicol and Ampicillin, 25 & 100 μg/mL
  Growth temperature: 37°C
  Growth strain: ccdB Survival
  Growth instructions: DB3.1, ccdB Survival
  Copy number: Unknown
Gene/Insert
  Gene/Insert name: None
  Tag / fusion protein: EGFP (N terminal on backbone)
  Cloning method: Gateway Cloning
  Sequencing primers: 5′ EGFP-C
Terms and licenses: Academic/Nonprofit Terms; Industry Terms: Not Available to Industry
Depositor comments: Type of plasmid: integrating. This plasmid contains the Gateway technology from Invitrogen; Invitrogen requires purchasing of Gateway Clonase for carrying out the Gateway recombinational cloning reaction http://www.invitrogen.com Please note that the full plasmid sequence is provided as a reference only, and may not match the exact sequence of the plasmid.
How to cite: pAG304GPD-EGFP-ccdB was a gift from Susan Lindquist (Addgene plasmid # 14304 ; http://n2t.net/addgene:14304 ; RRID:Addgene_14304)
