[The description below was written by a language model from this plasmid's Addgene catalogue record and pLannotate feature annotations shown in this document.]
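Description:
pAG304GPD-EGFP-ccdB is an empty Gateway destination vector for protein expression in Saccharomyces cerevisiae, built on the pRS304 backbone. It is an integrating plasmid: the feature table shows no yeast replication origin or centromere, so stable maintenance in yeast depends on insertion into the genome, with the TRP1 gene under its own promoter serving as the auxotrophic marker in tryptophan-requiring strains. In E. coli it replicates from a high-copy ColE1/pUC-type origin and carries an ampicillin resistance gene. An f1 origin and flanking T7 and T3 promoters with lacZα remnants are inherited from the pBluescript-derived backbone.

The expression unit consists of the strong constitutive GPD (TDH3/GAP) promoter, an EGFP coding sequence, the Gateway cassette and the CYC1 transcription terminator. The cassette is bounded by attR1 and attR2 and contains a chloramphenicol resistance gene and the ccdB gyrase toxin gene, along with a ccdA fragment. In an LR Clonase reaction with an entry clone, the region between the att sites is exchanged for the gene of interest, which places that gene downstream of EGFP to produce an N-terminally EGFP-tagged fusion protein. Loss of ccdB provides counterselection against unrecombined vector in standard E. coli strains, which is why the empty vector must be propagated in a ccdB-tolerant strain under combined chloramphenicol and ampicillin selection.

The plasmid belongs to a suite of yeast Gateway vectors designed for high-throughput genetic analysis, and suits constitutive expression and localisation of fluorescently tagged proteins from a chromosomally integrated copy. The depositor notes that the full sequence is a reference and may not match the physical plasmid exactly.
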