Features (pLannotate 1.2.2; 27 found; start..end, strand, type, name):
    137..184     +  misc_feature   bom (fragment): basis of mobility region from pBR322
    185..465     +  promoter       TRP1 promoter: S. cerevisiae TRP1
    466..1140    +  CDS            TRP1: phosphoribosylanthranilate isomerase, required for tryptophan biosynthesis; S. cerevisiae TRP1; yeast auxotrophic marker
   1187..1236    +  misc_feature   bom (fragment): basis of mobility region from pBR322
   1237..1692    -  rep_origin     f1 ori (sequence partly withheld): f1 bacteriophage origin of replication; arrow indicates direction of (+) strand synthesis
   1700..1857    -  CDS            lacZα (fragment): LacZα fragment of β-galactosidase; lacZ fragment
   1860..1878    +  promoter       T7 promoter: promoter for bacteriophage T7 RNA polymerase
   1903..2547    +  promoter       GAP promoter: S. cerevisiae TDH3; promoter for glyceraldehyde-3-phosphate dehydrogenase
   2553..2576    +  misc_feature   MCS (fragment): pBluescript multiple cloning site
   2582..3298    +  CDS            EGFP: EGFP is a basic (constitutively fluorescent) green fluorescent protein published in 1996, derived from Aequorea victoria. It is reported to be a rapidly-maturing weak dimer with moderate acid sensitivity.
   3323..3447    +  protein_bind   attR1: mutant version of attR; recombination site for the Gateway® LR reaction LR Clonase™
   3472..3502    +  promoter       lac UV5 promoter: E. coli lac promoter with an "up" mutation
   3526..3555    +  promoter       cat promoter (fragment): promoter of the E. coli cat gene encoding chloramphenicol acetyltransferase
   3556..4215    +  CDS            CmR: chloramphenicol acetyltransferase; cat; confers resistance to chloramphenicol
   4397..4555    +  CDS            ccdA (fragment): CCDA_ECO57 - Also known as H, letA. Experimental evidence at protein level: Swiss-Prot protein existence level 1. Antitoxin component of a type II toxin-antitoxin (TA) system which inhibits the post-segregational killing (PSK) of plasmid-free cells, also referred to as a plasmid addiction system. Binds to and blocks the activity of CcdB; will also remove bound CcdB protein from the CcdB-GyrA complex by forming a CcdA-CcdB complex, a process termed rejuvenation. Functions as a transcriptional corepressor for the ccdAB operon, repression also requires CcdB (By similarity). From Escherichia coli
   4560..4862    +  CDS            ccdB: CCDB_ECOLI - Also known as G, letB, letD. Experimental evidence at protein level: Swiss-Prot protein existence level 1. Toxic component of a type II toxin-antitoxin (TA) system, functioning in plasmid maintainence. Responsible for the post- segregational killing (PSK) of plasmid-free cells, also referred to as a plasmid addiction system. Half-life of over 2 hours. Cell killing by CcdB is accompanied by filamentation, defects in chromosome and plasmid segregation, defects in cell division, formation of anucleate cells, decreased DNA synthesis and plasmid loss. Interferes with the activity of DN
   4906..5030    -  protein_bind   attR2: mutant version of attR; recombination site for the Gateway® LR reaction LR Clonase™
   5037..5284    +  terminator     CYC1 terminator: S. cerevisiae CYC1; transcription terminator for CYC1
   5307..5325    -  promoter       T3 promoter: promoter for bacteriophage T3 RNA polymerase
   5370..5386    -  protein_bind   lac operator: The lac repressor binds to the lac operator to inhibit transcription in E. coli. This inhibition can be relieved by adding lactose or isopropyl-β-D-thiogalactopyranoside (IPTG). lac repressor encoded by lacI
   5394..5424    -  promoter       lac promoter: promoter for the E. coli lac operon
   5439..5460    -  protein_bind   CAP binding site: CAP binding activates transcription in the presence of cAMP. E. coli catabolite activator protein
   5473..5565    -  CDS            lacI (fragment): lac repressor; lacI; The lac repressor binds to the lac operator to inhibit transcription in E. coli. This inhibition can be relieved by adding lactose or isopropyl-β-D-thiogalactopyranoside (IPTG).
   5748..6336    -  rep_origin     ori: high-copy-number ColE1/pMB1/pBR322/pUC origin of replication
   6507..7367    -  CDS            AmpR: β-lactamase; bla; confers resistance to ampicillin, carbenicillin, and related antibiotics
   7368..7472    -  promoter       AmpR promoter: bla
   7567..35      +  CDS            rop (fragment) (across the origin): Rop protein, which maintains plasmids at low copy number; rop
>Addgene plasmid #14304 | pAG304GPD-EGFP-ccdB | depositor full sequence | sequence record 7967 | Author sequence
TCGCGCGTTTCGGTGATGACGGTGAAAACCTCTGACACATGCAGCTCCCGGAGACGGTCACAGCTTGTCT
GTAAGCGGATGCCGGGAGCAGACAAGCCCGTCAGGGCGCGTCAGCGGGTGTTGGCGGGTGTCGGGGCTGG
CTTAACTATGCGGCATCAGAGCAGATTGTACTGAGAGTGCACCAAACGACATTACTATATATATAATATA
GGAAGCATTTAATAGACAGCATCGTAATATATGTGTACTTTGCAGTTATGACGCCAGATGGCAGTAGTGG
AAGATATTCTTTATTGAAAAATAGCTTGTCACCTTACGTACAATCTTGATCCGGAGCTTTTCTTTTTTTG
CCGATTAAGAATTAATTCGGTCGAAAAAAGAAAAGGAGAGGGCCAAGAGGGAGGGCATTGGTGACTATTG
AGCACGTGAGTATACGTGATTAAGCACACAAAGGCAGCTTGGAGTATGTCTGTTATTAATTTCACAGGTA
GTTCTGGTCCATTGGTGAAAGTTTGCGGCTTGCAGAGCACAGAGGCCGCAGAATGTGCTCTAGATTCCGA
TGCTGACTTGCTGGGTATTATATGTGTGCCCAATAGAAAGAGAACAATTGACCCGGTTATTGCAAGGAAA
ATTTCAAGTCTTGTAAAAGCATATAAAAATAGTTCAGGCACTCCGAAATACTTGGTTGGCGTGTTTCGTA
ATCAACCTAAGGAGGATGTTTTGGCTCTGGTCAATGATTACGGCATTGATATCGTCCAACTGCATGGAGA
TGAGTCGTGGCAAGAATACCAAGAGTTCCTCGGTTTGCCAGTTATTAAAAGACTCGTATTTCCAAAAGAC
TGCAACATACTACTCAGTGCAGCTTCACAGAAACCTCATTCGTTTATTCCCTTGTTTGATTCAGAAGCAG
GTGGGACAGGTGAACTTTTGGATTGGAACTCGATTTCTGACTGGGTTGGAAGGCAAGAGAGCCCCGAAAG
CTTACATTTTATGTTAGCTGGTGGACTGACGCCAGAAAATGTTGGTGATGCGCTTAGATTAAATGGCGTT
ATTGGTGTTGATGTAAGCGGAGGTGTGGAGACAAATGGTGTAAAAGACTCTAACAAAATAGCAAATTTCG
TCAAAAATGCTAAGAAATAGGTTATTACTGAGTAGTATTTATTTAAGTATTGTTTGTGCACTTGCCTGCG
GTGTGAAATACCGCACAGATGCGTAAGGAGAAAATACCGCATCAGGAAATTGTAAACGTTAATATTTTGT
TAAAATTCGCGTTAAATTTTTGTTAAATCAGCTCATTTTTTAACCAATAGGCCGAAATCGGCAAAATCCC
TTATAAATCAAAAGAATAGACCGAGATAGGGT
[37 nt withheld, positions 1363-1399]
AAAGAACGTGGACTCCAACGTCAAAGG
[49 nt withheld, positions 1427-1475]
T
[91 nt withheld, positions 1477-1567]
G
[124 nt withheld, positions 1569-1692]
CGCGCCATTCGCCATTCAGGCTGCGCAACTGTTGGGAAGGGCGATCGGTGCGGGCCTCTTCGCTATTACG
CCAGCTGGCGAAGGGGGGATGTGCTGCAAGGCGATTAAGTTGGGTAACGCCAGGGTTTTCCCAGTCACGA
CGTTGTAAAACGACGGCCAGTGAATTGTAATACGACTCACTATAGGGCGAATTGGAGCTCTTCGAGTTTA
TCATTATCAATACTCGCCATTTCAAAGAATACGTAAATAATTAATAGTAGTGATTTTCCTAACTTTATTT
AGTCAAAAAATTAGCCTTTTAATTCTGCTGTAACCCGTACATGCCCAAAATAGGGGGCGGGTTACACAGA
ATATATAACACCGAAGGTGCCTGGGTGAACAGGTTTATTCCTGGCATCCACTAAATATAATGGAGCCCGC
TTTTTAAGCTGGCATCCAGAAAAAAAAAGAATCCCAGCACCAAAATATTGTTTTCTTCACCAACCATCAG
TTCATAGGTCCATTCTCTTAGCGCAACTACAGAGAACAGGGGCACAAACAGGCAAAAAACGGGCACAACC
TCAATGGAGTGATGCAACCTGCCTGGAGTAAATGATGACACAAGGCAATTGACCCACGCATGTATCTATC
TCATTTTCTTACACCTTCTATTACCTTCTGCTCTCTCTGATTTGGAAAAAGCTGAAAAAAAAGGTTGAAA
CCAGTTCCCTGAAATTATTCCCCTACTTGACTAATAAGTATATAAAGACGGTAGGTATTGATTGTAATTC
TGTAAATCTATTTCTTAAACTTCTTAAATTCTACTTTTATAGTTAGTCTTTTTTTTAGTTTTAAAACACC
AGAACTTAGTTTCGACGGATTCTAGAACTAGTGGATCCCCCGGGACAAAATGGTGAGCAAGGGCGAGGAG
CTGTTCACCGGGGTGGTGCCCATCCTGGTCGAGCTGGACGGCGACGTAAACGGCCACAAGTTCAGCGTGT
CCGGCGAGGGCGAGGGCGATGCCACCTACGGCAAGCTGACCCTGAAGTTCATCTGCACCACCGGCAAGCT
GCCCGTGCCCTGGCCCACCCTCGTGACCACCCTGACCTACGGCGTGCAGTGCTTCAGCCGCTACCCCGAC
CACATGAAGCAGCACGACTTCTTCAAGTCCGCCATGCCCGAAGGCTACGTCCAGGAGCGCACCATCTTCT
TCAAGGACGACGGCAACTACAAGACCCGCGCCGAGGTGAAGTTCGAGGGCGACACCCTGGTGAACCGCAT
CGAGCTGAAGGGCATCGACTTCAAGGAGGACGGCAACATCCTGGGGCACAAGCTGGAGTACAACTACAAC
AGCCACAACGTCTATATCATGGCCGACAAGCAGAAGAACGGCATCAAGGTGAACTTCAAGATCCGCCACA
ACATCGAGGACGGCAGCGTGCAGCTCGCCGACCACTACCAGCAGAACACCCCCATCGGCGACGGCCCCGT
GCTGCTGCCCGACAACCACTACCTGAGCACCCAGTCCGCCCTGAGCAAAGACCCCAACGAGAAGCGCGAT
CACATGGTCCTGCTGGAGTTCGTGACCGCCGCCGGGATCACTCTCGGCATGGACGAGCTGTACAAGGGTG
GACCAGGTGGTGGACATCAAACAAGTTTGTACAAAAAAGCTGAACGAGAAACGTAAAATGATATAAATAT
CAATATATTAAATTAGATTTTGCATAAAAAACAGACTACATAATACTGTAAAACACAACATATCCAGTCA
CTATGGCGGCCGCATTAGGCACCCCAGGCTTTACACTTTATGCTTCCGGCTCGTATAATGTGTGGATTTT
GAGTTAGGATCCGTCGAGATTTTCAGGAGCTAAGGAAGCTAAAATGGAGAAAAAAATCACTGGATATACC
ACCGTTGATATATCCCAATGGCATCGTAAAGAACATTTTGAGGCATTTCAGTCAGTTGCTCAATGTACCT
ATAACCAGACCGTTCAGCTGGATATTACGGCCTTTTTAAAGACCGTAAAGAAAAATAAGCACAAGTTTTA
TCCGGCCTTTATTCACATTCTTGCCCGCCTGATGAATGCTCATCCGGAATTCCGTATGGCAATGAAAGAC
GGTGAGCTGGTGATATGGGATAGTGTTCACCCTTGTTACACCGTTTTCCATGAGCAAACTGAAACGTTTT
CATCGCTCTGGAGTGAATACCACGACGATTTCCGGCAGTTTCTACACATATATTCGCAAGATGTGGCGTG
TTACGGTGAAAACCTGGCCTATTTCCCTAAAGGGTTTATTGAGAATATGTTTTTCGTCTCAGCCAATCCC
TGGGTGAGTTTCACCAGTTTTGATTTAAACGTGGCCAATATGGACAACTTCTTCGCCCCCGTTTTCACCA
TGGGCAAATATTATACGCAAGGCGACAAGGTGCTGATGCCGCTGGCGATTCAGGTTCATCATGCCGTCTG
TGATGGCTTCCATGTCGGCAGAATGCTTAATGAATTACAACAGTACTGCGATGAGTGGCAGGGCGGGGCG
TAAACGCCGCGTGGATCCGGCTTACTAAAAGCCAGATAACAGTATGCGTATTTGCGCGCTGATTTTTGCG
GTATAAGAATATATACTGATATGTATACCCGAAGTATGTCAAAAAGAGGTATGCTATGAAGCAGCGTATT
ACAGTGACAGTTGACAGCGACAGCTATCAGTTGCTCAAGGCATATATGATGTCAATATCTCCGGTCTGGT
AAGCACAACCATGCAGAATGAAGCCCGTCGTCTGCGTGCCGAACGCTGGAAAGCGGAAAATCAGGAAGGG
ATGGCTGAGGTCGCCCGGTTTATTGAAATGAACGGCTCTTTTGCTGACGAGAACAGGGGCTGGTGAAATG
CAGTTTAAGGTTTACACCTATAAAAGAGAGAGCCGTTATCGTCTGTTTGTGGATGTACAGAGTGATATTA
TTGACACGCCCGGGCGACGGATGGTGATCCCCCTGGCCAGTGCACGTCTGCTGTCAGATAAAGTCTCCCG
TGAACTTTACCCGGTGGTGCATATCGGGGATGAAAGCTGGCGCATGATGACCACCGATATGGCCAGTGTG
CCGGTCTCCGTTATCGGGGAAGAAGTGGCTGATCTCAGCCACCGCGAAAATGACATCAAAAACGCCATTA
ACCTGATGTTCTGGGGAATATAAATGTCAGGCTCCCTTATACACAGCCAGTCTGCAGGTCGACCATAGTG
ACTGGATATGTTGTGTTTTACAGTATTATGTAGTCTGTTTTTTATGCAAAATCTAATTTAATATATTGAT
ATTTATATCATTTTACGTTTCTCGTTCAGCTTTCTTGTACAAAGTGGTTCGATGTCATGTAATTAGTTAT
GTCACGCTTACATTCACGCCCTCCCCCCACATCCGCTCTAACCGAAAAGGAAGGAGTTAGACAACCTGAA
GTCTAGGTCCCTATTTATTTTTTTATAGTTATGTTAGTATTAAGAACGTTATTTATATTTCAAATTTTTC
TTTTTTTTCTGTACAGACGCGTGTACGCATGTAACATTATACTGAAAACCTTGCTTGAGAAGGTTTTGGG
ACGCTCGAAGGCTTTAATTTGCGGCCGGTACCCAGCTTTTGTTCCCTTTAGTGAGGGTTAATTCCGAGCT
TGGCGTAATCATGGTCATAGCTGTTTCCTGTGTGAAATTGTTATCCGCTCACAATTCCACACAACATAGG
AGCCGGAAGCATAAAGTGTAAAGCCTGGGGTGCCTAATGAGTGAGGTAACTCACATTAATTGCGTTGCGC
TCACTGCCCGCTTTCCAGTCGGGAAACCTGTCGTGCCAGCTGCATTAATGAATCGGCCAACGCGCGGGGA
GAGGCGGTTTGCGTATTGGGCGCTCTTCCGCTTCCTCGCTCACTGACTCGCTGCGCTCGGTCGTTCGGCT
GCGGCGAGCGGTATCAGCTCACTCAAAGGCGGTAATACGGTTATCCACAGAATCAGGGGATAACGCAGGA
AAGAACATGTGAGCAAAAGGCCAGCAAAAGGCCAGGAACCGTAAAAAGGCCGCGTTGCTGGCGTTTTTCC
ATAGGCTCGGCCCCCCTGACGAGCATCACAAAAATCGACGCTCAAGTCAGAGGTGGCGAAACCCGACAGG
ACTATAAAGATACCAGGCGTTCCCCCCTGGAAGCTCCCTCGTGCGCTCTCCTGTTCCGACCCTGCCGCTT
ACCGGATACCTGTCCGCCTTTCTCCCTTCGGGAAGCGTGGCGCTTTCTCAATGCTCACGCTGTAGGTATC
TCAGTTCGGTGTAGGTCGTTCGCTCCAAGCTGGGCTGTGTGCACGAACCCCCCGTTCAGCCCGACCGCTG
CGCCTTATCCGGTAACTATCGTCTTGAGTCCAACCCGGTAAGACACGACTTATCGCCACTGGCAGCAGCC
ACTGGTAACAGGATTAGCAGAGCGAGGTATGTAGGCGGTGCTACAGAGTTCTTGAAGTGGTGGCCTAACT
ACGGCTACACTAGAAGGACAGTATTTGGTATCTGCGCTCTGCTGAAGCCAGTTACCTTCGGAAAAAGAGT
TGGTAGCTCTTGATCCGGCAAACAAACCACCGCTGGTAGCGGTGGTTTTTTTGTTTGCAAGCAGCAGATT
ACGCGCAGAAAAAAAGGATCTCAAGAAGATCCTTTGATCTTTTCTACGGGGTCTGACGCTCAGTGGAACG
AAAACTCACGTTAAGGGATTTTGGTCATGAGATTATCAAAAAGGATCTTCACCTAGATCCTTTTAAATTA
AAAATGAAGTTTTAAATCAATCTAAAGTATATATGAGTAAACTTGGTCTGACAGTTACCAATGCTTAATC
AGTGAGGCACCTATCTCAGCGATCTGTCTATTTCGTTCATCCATAGTTGCCTGACTGCCCGTCGTGTAGA
TAACTACGATACGGGAGGGCTTACCATCTGGCCCCAGTGCTGCAATGATACCGCGAGACCCACGCTCACC
GGCTCCAGATTTATCAGCAATAAACCAGCCAGCCGGAAGGGCCGAGCGCAGAAGTGGTCCTGCAACTTTA
TCCGCCTCCATCCAGTCTATTAATTGTTGCCGGGAAGCTAGAGTAAGTAGTTCGCCAGTTAATAGTTTGC
GCAACGTTGTTGCCATTGCTACAGGCATCGTGGTGTCACGCTCGTCGTTTGGTATGGCTTCATTCAGCTC
CGGTTCCCAACGATCAAGGCGAGTTACATGATCCCCCATGTTGTGAAAAAAAGCGGTTAGCTCCTTCGGT
CCTCCGATCGTTGTCAGAAGTAAGTTGGCCGCAGTGTTATCACTCATGGTTATGGCAGCACTGCATAATT
CTCTTACTGTCATGCCATCCGTAAGATGCTTTTCTGTGACTGGTGAGTACTCAACCAAGTCATTCTGAGA
ATAGTGTATGCGGCGACCGAGTTGCTCTTGCCCGGCGTCAATACGGGATAATACCGCGCCACATAGCAGA
ACTTTAAAAGTGCTCATCATTGGAAAACGTTCTTCGGGGCGAAAACTCTCAAGGATCTTACCGCTGTTGA
GATCCAGTTCGATGTAACCCACTCGTGCACCCAACTGATCTTCAGCATCTTTTACTTTCACCAGCGTTTC
TGGGTGAGCAAAAACAGGAAGGCAAAATGCCGCAAAAAAGGGAATAAGGGCGACACGGAAATGTTGAATA
CTCATACTCTTCCTTTTTCAATATTATTGAAGCATTTATCAGGGTTATTGTCTCATGAGCGGATACATAT
TTGAATGTATTTAGAAAAATAAACAAATAGGGGTTCCGCGCACATTTCCCCGAAAAGTGCCACCTGACGT
CTAAGAAACCATTATTATCATGACATTAACCTATAAAAATAGGCGTATCACGAGGCCCTTTCGTC
