>Addgene plasmid #14304 | pAG304GPD-EGFP-ccdB | addgene partial sequence | sequence record 20840 | 14304 with pRS_marker
GACATTACTATATATATAATATAGGAAGCATTTAATAGAACAGCATCGTAATATATGTGTACTTTGCAGT
TATGACGCCAGATGGCAGTAGTGGAAGATATTCTTTATTGAAAAATAGCTTGTCACCTTACGTACAATCT
TGATCCGGAGCTTTTCTTTTTTTGCCGATTAAGAATTAATTCGGTCGAAAAAAGAAAAGGAGAGGGCCAA
GAGGGAGGGCATTGGTGACTATTGAGCACGTGAGTATACGTGATTAAGCACACAAAGGCAGCTTGGAGTA
TGTCTGTTATTAATTTCACAGGTAGTTCTGGTCCATTGGTGAAAGTTTGCGGCTTGCAGAGCACAGAGGC
CGCAGAATGTGCTCTAGATTCCGATGCTGACTTGCTGGGTATTATATGTGTGCCCAATAGAAAGAGAACA
ATTGACCCGGTTATTGCAAGGAAAATTTCAAGTCTTGTAAAAGCATATAAAAATAGTTCAGGCACTCCGA
AATACTTGGTTGGCGTGTTTCGTAATCAACCTAAGGAGGATGTTTTGGCTCTGGTCAATGATTACGGCAT
TGATATCGTCCAACTGCATGGAGATGAGTCGTGGCAAGAATACCAAGAGTTCCTCGGTTTGCCAGTTATT
AAAAGACTCGTATTTCCAAAAGACTGCAACATACTACTCAGTGCAG
