>Addgene plasmid #14304 | pAG304GPD-EGFP-ccdB | addgene partial sequence | sequence record 20841 | 14304 with EXFP-R
TAGCCTTCGGGCATGGCGGACTTGAAGAAGTCGTGCTGCTTCATGTGGTCGGGGTAGCGGCTGAAGCACT
GCACGCCGTAGGTCAGGGTGGTCACGAGGGTGGGCCAGGGCACGGGCAGCTTGCCGGTGGTGCAGATGAA
CTTCAGGGTCAGCTTGCCGTAGGTGGCATCGCCCTCGCCCTCGCCGGACACGCTGAACTTGTGGCCGTTT
ACGTCGCCGTCCAGCTCGACCAGGATGGGCACCACCCCGGTGAACAGCTCCTCGCCCTTGCTCACCATTT
TGTCCCGGGGGATCCACTAGTTCTAGAATCCGTCGAAACTAAGTTCTGGTGTTTTAAAACTAAAAAAAAG
ACTAACTATAAAAGTAGAATTTAAGAAGTTTAAGAAATAGATTTACAGAATTACAATCAATACCTACCGT
CTTTATATACTTATTAGTCAAGTAGGGGAATAATTTCAGGGAACTGGTTTCAACCTTTTTTTTCAGCTTT
TTCCNAATCAAAGAGAGCAGAAGGTAATAGAAGGTGTAAGAAAATGAGATAGATACATGCGTGGGTCAAT
TGCCTTGTGTCATCATTTACTCCAGGCAGGTTGCATCACTCCATTGAGGTTGTGCCCGTTTTTTGCCTGT
TTGTGCCC
